Addgene plasmid #47661: pAC-EsaR-I70V-EsaI
Purpose: esaI gene downstream of esaR-a208g in pAC-EsaR-I70V (CmR)
Depositing lab: Cynthia Collins. Depositing organization: Rensselaer Polytechnic Institute. Publication: Engineering the esaR Promoter for Tunable Quorum Sensing-Dependent Gene Expression. Shong J, Collins CH. ACS Synth Biol. 2013 Jul 23. 10.1021/sb4000433 PubMed 23879176.
Backbone
  Vector backbone: pAC-EsaR-I70V
  Backbone size w/o insert (bp): 4511
  Total vector size (bp): 5332
  Vector type: Bacterial Expression, Synthetic Biology
Growth in bacteria
  Bacterial resistance: Chloramphenicol, 25 μg/mL
  Growth temperature: 37°C
  Growth strain: DH5alpha
  Copy number: High Copy
Gene/Insert
  Gene/Insert name: esaI-term
  Insert size (bp): 821
  Promoter: Plac
  Cloning method: Restriction Enzyme; 5′ cloning site BamHI (not destroyed); 3′ cloning site SalI (not destroyed)
  Sequencing primers: 5′ tattacgctgatgtccggcctgc; 3′ gttgaaggctctcaagggcatcg
Resource information
  A portion of this plasmid was derived from a plasmid made by: A DNA fragment containing a ribosome binding site, codon-optimized esaI, and transcriptional terminator was commercially synthesized and cloned downstream of esaR between BamHI and SalII in pAC-EsaR-I70V.
Terms and licenses: Academic/Nonprofit Terms; Industry Terms: Not Available to Industry
Depositor comments: esaI is 636 bp and indicated as lowercase letters in the partial sequence (between BamHI and XhoI sites). Please see pAC-EsaR-I70V for lac promoter and esaR-I70V sequence information.
How to cite: pAC-EsaR-I70V-EsaI was a gift from Cynthia Collins (Addgene plasmid # 47661 ; http://n2t.net/addgene:47661 ; RRID:Addgene_47661)
