[The description below was written by a language model from this plasmid's Addgene catalogue record and the feature table of its GenBank file.]
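Description:
pAC-EsaR-I70V-EsaI is a bacterial expression plasmid for synthetic biology work on quorum sensing. It was built by adding an esaI cassette to the parent plasmid pAC-EsaR-I70V. It is about 5.3 kb, carries chloramphenicol resistance, is propagated in E. coli and is listed as high copy. The record does not name the origin of replication.

The parent backbone already encodes esaR carrying the a208g nucleotide change, which gives the I70V substitution, under control of the lac promoter. The insert is a commercially synthesized fragment of roughly 820 bp containing its own ribosome binding site, a codon-optimized esaI open reading frame of 636 bp and a transcriptional terminator. It sits directly downstream of esaR between BamHI and SalI sites, both of which were retained. Since Plac is the only promoter listed, the two genes appear to be arranged as an operon transcribed from it. EsaR is a LuxR-family, acyl-homoserine lactone-responsive transcription factor, and EsaI is its cognate signal synthase. One plasmid therefore supplies both the signal-producing and signal-sensing halves of the Esa system, which fits the associated study on engineering the esaR promoter for tunable, quorum sensing-dependent gene expression.

Only two partial sequence records are held, of 850 and 790 bp. The first annotates a CAP binding site, lac promoter, lac operator and a strong synthetic ribosome binding site, indicating expression that is repressible by LacI and inducible with IPTG. The second annotates only a lambda t0 terminator. Neither record annotates the esaR or esaI coding sequences, the resistance gene or the origin, and the depositor refers users to the parent plasmid for the promoter and esaR-I70V sequence.
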