LOCUS       Exported 790 bp ds-DNA linear SYN 06-JUL-2021
DEFINITION  esaI gene downstream of esaR-a208g in pAC-EsaR-I70V (CmR).
ACCESSION   .
VERSION     .
KEYWORDS    pAC-EsaR-I70V-EsaI
SOURCE      synthetic DNA construct
  ORGANISM  synthetic DNA construct
REFERENCE   1 (bases 1 to 790)
  AUTHORS   Shong J, Collins CH
  TITLE     Engineering the esaR Promoter for Tunable Quorum Sensing-Dependent
            Gene Expression.
  JOURNAL   ACS Synth Biol. 2013 Jul 23.
  PUBMED    23879176
REFERENCE   2 (bases 1 to 790)
  AUTHORS   .
  TITLE     Direct Submission
  JOURNAL   Exported Jul 6, 2021 from SnapGene Server 1.1.58
            http://www.snapgene.com
FEATURES             Location/Qualifiers
     source          1..790
                     /organism="synthetic DNA construct"
                     /mol_type="other DNA"
     terminator      4..38
                     /label=lambda t0 terminator
                     /note="minimal transcription terminator from phage lambda
                     (Scholtissek and Grosse, 1987)"
ORIGIN
        1 ttgttcagaa cgctcggttg ccgccgggcg ttttttattg gtgagaatcc aagcactagg
       61 gacagtaaga cgggtaagcc tgttgatgat accgctgcct tactgggtgc attagccagt
      121 ctgactcgag ttattacacc ggcagggtca gcggccaagt ggtaactgcc actggagggc
      181 aaccggtacg ggacacaaca tcaccgccca gctgctgttt atcatcctgg cctgccggca
      241 gagtcagcag gtagatacgt tctttttcgg tcaggaatgc ttctttaatc actttgattt
      301 gccagccgga gcgggtcaga attttcagca ttgcacgaga aacgatcgtg tagatgttgc
      361 cgtaagcgtt gttctgcgcc cagttcacca tcgccaggaa cagtacctgg ctgatcgggt
      421 agtgttcacc cagcagggcg cgtgcacgcg ctttgtccac gaagaaacga gaggattcgg
      481 tgccgtaggc tggcagagtg acatcgctga aacaatgctg aaaggtgtgg gtgatcatat
      541 tcggacgatc cagagaggtg aagcgaacgc tacataccag ctggccttcg cagataccca
      601 ggatgtagcg ggtgcccgga ccgtcaaatt cgtcggattc catgccctga gagcaaataa
      661 cttcccaacc caggcggtca gagaaggttt tcttgcgcag tttgtacagc tcttcgctac
      721 gggtggtctg cagttcttca tagctaacgt cgaacagctc cagcattcca tttcctctta
      781 aaagttactg
//
