LOCUS       Exported 850 bp ds-DNA linear SYN 06-JUL-2021
DEFINITION  esaI gene downstream of esaR-a208g in pAC-EsaR-I70V (CmR).
ACCESSION   .
VERSION     .
KEYWORDS    pAC-EsaR-I70V-EsaI
SOURCE      synthetic DNA construct
  ORGANISM  synthetic DNA construct
REFERENCE   1 (bases 1 to 850)
  AUTHORS   Shong J, Collins CH
  TITLE     Engineering the esaR Promoter for Tunable Quorum Sensing-Dependent
            Gene Expression.
  JOURNAL   ACS Synth Biol. 2013 Jul 23.
  PUBMED    23879176
REFERENCE   2 (bases 1 to 850)
  AUTHORS   .
  TITLE     Direct Submission
  JOURNAL   Exported Jul 6, 2021 from SnapGene Server 1.1.58
            http://www.snapgene.com
FEATURES             Location/Qualifiers
     source          1..850
                     /organism="synthetic DNA construct"
                     /mol_type="other DNA"
     protein_bind    110..131
                     /label=CAP binding site
                     /bound_moiety="E. coli catabolite activator protein"
                     /note="CAP binding activates transcription in the presence
                     of cAMP."
     promoter        146..176
                     /label=lac promoter
                     /note="promoter for the E. coli lac operon"
     protein_bind    184..200
                     /label=lac operator
                     /bound_moiety="lac repressor encoded by lacI"
                     /note="The lac repressor binds to the lac operator to
                     inhibit transcription in E. coli. This inhibition can be
                     relieved by adding lactose or
                     isopropyl-beta-D-thiogalactopyranoside (IPTG)."
     primer_bind     189..211
                     /label=M13/pUC Reverse
                     /note="In lacZ gene"
     RBS             218..229
                     /note="strong bacterial ribosome binding site (Elowitz and
                     Leibler, 2000)"
ORIGIN
        1 tttctagacc aatacgcaaa ccgcctctcc ccgcgcgttg gccgattcat taatgcagct
       61 ggcacgacag gtttcccgac tggaaagcgg gcagtgagcg caacgcaatt aatgtgagtt
      121 agctcactca ttaggcaccc caggctttac actttatgct tccggctcgt atgttgtgtg
      181 gaattgtgag cggataacaa tttcacacag gaaacataaa gaggagaaag gtacccatga
      241 tgttctcttt cttccttgaa aaccaaacaa taacggatac gcttcagact tacatacaga
      301 gaaagttatc tccgctgggt agtccggatt acgcttacac tgttgtgagc aaaaaaaatc
      361 cttcaaatgt tctgattatt tccagttatc ctgacgaatg gattaggtta taccgcgcta
      421 acaactttca gctgaccgat ccggttgttc tcacggcctt taaacgcacc tcgccgtttg
      481 cctgggatga gaatattacg ctgatgtccg acctgcggtt caccaaaatt ttctctttat
      541 ccaagcaata caacatcgtt aacggcttta cctatgtcct gcatgaccac atgaacaacc
      601 ttgctctgtt gtccgtgatc attaaaggca acgatcagac tgcgctggag caacgccttg
      661 ctgccgaaca gggcacgatg cagatgctgc tgattgattt taacgagcag atgtaccgcc
      721 tggcaggcac cgaaggtgaa cgagccccgg cgttaaatca gagcgcggac aaaacgatat
      781 tttcctcgcg tgaaaatgag gtgttgtact gggcgagtat gggcaaaacc tatgctgaga
      841 ttgccgctat
//
