>Addgene plasmid #47661 | pAC-EsaR-I70V-EsaI | depositor partial sequence | sequence record 68165 | esaI-transcriptional terminator between BamHI and SalI sites in pAC-EsaR-I70V
GGATCCCGCGAGGGCCGCAGTAACTTTTAAGAGGAAATGGAATGCTGGAGCTGTTCGACGTTAGCTATGA
AGAACTGCAGACCACCCGTAGCGAAGAGCTGTACAAACTGCGCAAGAAAACCTTCTCTGACCGCCTGGGT
TGGGAAGTTATTTGCTCTCAGGGCATGGAATCCGACGAATTTGACGGTCCGGGCACCCGCTACATCCTGG
GTATCTGCGAAGGCCAGCTGGTATGTAGCGTTCGCTTCACCTCTCTGGATCGTCCGAATATGATCACCCA
CACCTTTCAGCATTGTTTCAGCGATGTCACTCTGCCAGCCTACGGCACCGAATCCTCTCGTTTCTTCGTG
GACAAAGCGCGTGCACGCGCCCTGCTGGGTGAACACTACCCGATCAGCCAGGTACTGTTCCTGGCGATGG
TGAACTGGGCGCAGAACAACGCTTACGGCAACATCTACACGATCGTTTCTCGTGCAATGCTGAAAATTCT
GACCCGCTCCGGCTGGCAAATCAAAGTGATTAAAGAAGCATTCCTGACCGAAAAAGAACGTATCTACCTG
CTGACTCTGCCGGCAGGCCAGGATGATAAACAGCAGCTGGGCGGTGATGTTGTGTCCCGTACCGGTTGCC
CTCCAGTGGCAGTTACCACTTGGCCGCTGACCCTGCCGGTGTAATAACTCGAGTCAGACTGGCTAATGCA
CCCAGTAAGGCAGCGGTATCATCAACAGGCTTACCCGTCTTACTGTCCCTAGTGCTTGGATTCTCACCAA
TAAAAAACGCCCGGCGGCAACCGAGCGTTCTGAACAAATCCAGATGTCGAC
